Addgene plasmid #210882: pFBOH-MHL_SMU1:170-513
Purpose: Insect expression of human SMU1 fragment K170 to P513. N-terminal 6X His tag with TEV cleavage.
Depositing lab: Cheryl Arrowsmith. Depositing organization: University of Toronto. Publication: A Target Class Ligandability Evaluation of WD40 Repeat-Containing Proteins. Ackloo S, Li F, Szewczyk M, Seitova A, Loppnau P, Zeng H, Xu J, Ahmad S, Arnautova YA, Baghaie AJ, Beldar S, Bolotokova A, Centrella PA, Chau I, Clark MA, Cuozzo JW, Dehghani-Tafti S, Disch JS, Dong A, Dumas A, Feng JA, Ghiabi P, Gibson E, Gilmer J, Goldman B, Green SR, Guie MA, Guilinger JP, Harms N, Herasymenko O, Houliston S, Hutchinson A, Kearnes S, Keefe AD, Kimani SW, Kramer T, Kutera M, Kwak HA, Lento C, Li Y, Liu J, Loup J, Machado RAC, Mulhern CJ, Perveen S, Righetto GL, Riley P, Shrestha S, Sigel EA, Silva M, Sintchak MD, Slakman BL, Taylor RD, Thompson J, Torng W, Underkoffler C, von Rechenberg M, Walsh RT, Watson I, Wilson DJ, Wolf E, Yadav M, Yazdi AK, Zhang J, Zhang Y, Santhakumar V, Edwards AM, Barsyte-Lovejoy D, Schapira M, Brown PJ, Halabelian L, Arrowsmith CH. J Med Chem. 2025 Jan 23;68(2):1092-1112. doi: 10.1021/acs.jmedchem.4c02010. Epub 2024 Nov 4. PubMed 39495097.
Backbone
  Vector backbone: pFBOH-MHL
  Backbone manufacturer: pFASTBac1 Modified
  Vector type: Insect Expression
  Selectable markers: Gentamicin
Growth in bacteria
  Bacterial resistance: Ampicillin, 100 μg/mL
  Growth temperature: 37°C
  Growth strain: DH5alpha
  Copy number: High Copy
Gene/Insert
  Gene/Insert name: SMU1:K170-P513
  Species: H. sapiens (human)
  Insert size (bp): 1032
  Mutation: wild type
  Entrez Gene: SMU1 (a.k.a. BWD, SMU-1, fSAP57)
  Promoter: Polyhedrin
  Tag / fusion protein: MHHHHHHSSGRENLYFQG (N terminal on insert)
  Cloning method: Ligation Independent Cloning
  Sequencing primers: 5′ tattccggattattcataccg; 3′ ctctacaaatgtggtatggc
Resource information
  A portion of this plasmid was derived from a plasmid made by: Mammalian Gene Collection (BC002876)
Terms and licenses: Academic/Nonprofit Terms; Industry Terms: Not Available to Industry
Depositor comments: 5' Cloning Site: BseRI (destroyed), 3' Cloning Site: BseRI (destroyed).
How to cite: pFBOH-MHL_SMU1:170-513 was a gift from Cheryl Arrowsmith (Addgene plasmid # 210882 ; http://n2t.net/addgene:210882 ; RRID:Addgene_210882)
