[The description below was written by a language model from this plasmid's Addgene catalogue record and pLannotate feature annotations shown in this document.]
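Description:
pFBOH-MHL_SMU1:170-513 is a baculovirus donor (transfer) plasmid for producing a fragment of human SMU1 in insect cells. Its backbone, pFBOH-MHL, is a modified pFastBac1. In E. coli it is maintained at high copy through a ColE1/pUC-type origin and selected with ampicillin via the β-lactamase gene; an f1 origin is also present. The expression cassette lies between the Tn7R and Tn7L ends of a mini-Tn7 element, together with a gentamicin acetyltransferase gene driven by the integron Pc promoter. In pFastBac-type systems this arrangement allows the whole segment to be transposed into a baculovirus shuttle genome (bacmid) in a suitable E. coli host, with gentamicin marking the transposed cassette. The resulting recombinant bacmid is then used to generate virus for infecting insect cells.

The payload is a 1032 bp wild-type insert encoding SMU1 residues K170 to P513, derived from a Mammalian Gene Collection clone and introduced by ligation-independent cloning at BseRI sites that were destroyed in the process. Transcription is driven by the very late polyhedrin promoter of Autographa californica nucleopolyhedrovirus and terminated by an SV40 polyadenylation signal. The protein carries an N-terminal 6xHis tag followed by a TEV protease recognition site, so it can be captured by metal-affinity chromatography and the tag then removed. The automated annotation matches the insert to the Chinese hamster SMU1 entry, which probably reflects a close ortholog match, since the catalogue record gives the species as human. SMU1 is a WD40 repeat-containing spliceosome component, and the construct was deposited alongside a study evaluating the ligandability of WD40 repeat proteins, consistent with use in making recombinant protein for such work.
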