Features (pLannotate 1.2.2; 16 found; start..end, strand, type, name):
    946..1029    +  CDS            large T antigen (fragment): large T antigen from SV40 (simian virus 40)
   1052..1186    +  polyA_signal   SV40 poly(A) signal: SV40 polyadenylation signal
   1215..1380    -  mobile_element Tn7L: mini-Tn7 element (left end of the Tn7 transposon) Tn7
   1543..1559    +  CDS            lacZα (fragment): LacZα fragment of β-galactosidase; lacZ fragment
   1564..2018    +  rep_origin     f1 ori (sequence partly withheld): f1 bacteriophage origin of replication; arrow indicates direction of (+) strand synthesis
   2044..2148    +  promoter       AmpR promoter: bla
   2149..3009    +  CDS            AmpR: β-lactamase; bla; confers resistance to ampicillin, carbenicillin, and related antibiotics
   3180..3768    +  rep_origin     ori: high-copy-number ColE1/pMB1/pBR322/pUC origin of replication
   3954..4005    -  misc_feature   bom (fragment): basis of mobility region from pBR322
   4073..4297    -  mobile_element Tn7R: mini-Tn7 element (right end of the Tn7 transposon) Tn7
   4364..4897    -  CDS            GmR: gentamycin acetyltransferase; aacC1; confers resistance to gentamycin
   5067..5095    -  promoter       Pc promoter: intI1 (promoter lies within the coding sequence); class 1 integron promoter
   5073..5420    -  CDS            YPR2_ECOLX (fragment): Protein predicted: Swiss-Prot protein existence level 4. From Escherichia coli.
   5447..5538    +  promoter       polyhedrin promoter: polh from Autographa californica; promoter for the baculovirus polyhedrin gene
   5595..5613    +  CDS            capTEV™ (fragment): composite tag for in vivo biotinylation, TEV protease cleavage, and 6xHis tagging
   5648..914     +  CDS            SMU1 (fragment) (across the origin): SMU1_CRIGR - Experimental evidence at protein level: Swiss-Prot protein existence level 1. Involved in pre-mRNA splicing as a component of the spliceosome (Probable). Regulates alternative splicing of the HSPG2 pre-mRNA (PubMed:17105761). Required for normal accumulation of IK (By similarity). Required for normal mitotic spindle assembly and normal progress through mitosis (PubMed:15878348). From Cricetulus griseus (Chinese hamster) (Cricetulus barabensis griseus).
>Addgene plasmid #210882 | pFBOH-MHL_SMU1:170-513 | addgene full sequence | sequence record 426079 | Addgene NGS Result
TTAAGTTTGGTCAGAAATCACATGTGGAGTGTGCTCGATTTTCTCCAGATGGTCAGTATTTGGTCACTGG
GTCTGTTGATGGATTCATTGAAGTATGGAACTTTACTACTGGAAAAATCAGAAAGGATCTTAAGTACCAG
GCCCAAGATAACTTTATGATGATGGATGATGCTGTCCTCTGCATGTGTTTCAGCAGAGATACAGAAATGT
TAGCAACTGGGGCCCAAGATGGAAAAATCAAGGTGTGGAAGATTCAGAGTGGACAATGTTTAAGGAGATT
TGAGAGGGCACACAGTAAGGGTGTCACCTGTCTAAGCTTTTCTAAGGATAGCAGTCAGATCCTTAGTGCT
TCTTTTGACCAGACAATTAGAATTCATGGTTTAAAATCTGGGAAAACCCTGAAGGAATTTCGTGGCCATT
CCTCCTTTGTTAACGAAGCAACATTTACACAAGATGGACATTACATTATTAGTGCATCCTCTGATGGCAC
TGTAAAGATCTGGAATATGAAGACCACAGAATGTTCAAATACCTTTAAATCCCTGGGCAGCACCGCAGGG
ACAGATATTACCGTCAACAGTGTGATTCTACTTCCTAAAAACCCTGAGCACTTTGTGGTGTGCAACAGAT
CAAACACGGTGGTCATCATGAACATGCAGGGGCAGATTGTCAGAAGCTTCAGTTCTGGTAAAAGAGAAGG
TGGGGACTTTGTTTGCTGTGCCCTCTCTCCCCGTGGTGAATGGATCTACTGTGTAGGGGAGGACTTTGTG
CTCTACTGTTTCAGTACAGTCACTGGCAAACTGGAGAGAACTTTGACAGTGCACGAGAAGGATGTGATTG
GTATTGCACATCACCCTCATCAGAACCTGATTGCTACCTACAGTGAAGATGGACTCCTAAAGCTCTGGAA
ACCATGATGACGAAGCTTGTCGAGAAGTACTAGAGGATCATAATCAGCCATACCACATTTGTAGAGGTTT
TACTTGCTTTAAAAAACCTCCCACACCTCCCCCTGAACCTGAAACATAAAATGAATGCAATTGTTGTTGT
TAACTTGTTTATTGCAGCTTATAATGGTTACAAATAAAGCAATAGCATCACAAATTTCACAAATAAAGCA
TTTTTTTCACTGCATTCTAGTTGTGGTTTGTCCAAACTCATCAATGTATCTTATCATGTCTGGATCTGAT
CACTGATATCGCCTAGGAGATCCGAACCAGATAAGTGAAATCTAGTTCCAAACTATTTTGTCATTTTTAA
TTTTCGTATTAGCTTACGACGCTACACCCAGTTCCCATCTATTTTGTCACTCTTCCCTAAATAATCCTTA
AAAACTCCATTTCCACCCCTCCCAGTTCCCAACTATTTTGTCCGCCCACAGCGGGGCATTTTTCTTCCTG
TTATGTTTTTAATCAAACATCCTGCCAACTCCATGTGACAAACCGTCATCTTCGGCTACTTTTTCTCTGT
CACAGAATGAAAATTTTTCTGTCATCTCTTCGTTATTAATGTTTGTAATTGACTGAATATCAACGCTTAT
TTGCAGCCTGAATGGCGAATGGG
[124 nt withheld, positions 1564-1687]
C
[91 nt withheld, positions 1689-1779]
A
[49 nt withheld, positions 1781-1829]
CCTTTGACGTTGGAGTCCACGTTCTT
[37 nt withheld, positions 1856-1892]
ACCCTATCTCGGTCTATTCTTTTGATTTATAAGGGATTTTGCCGATTTCGGCCTATTGGTTAAAAAATGA
GCTGATTTAACAAAAATTTAACGCGAATTTTAACAAAATATTAACGCTTACAATTTAGGTGGCACTTTTC
GGGGAAATGTGCGCGGAACCCCTATTTGTTTATTTTTCTAAATACATTCAAATATGTATCCGCTCATGAG
ACAATAACCCTGATAAATGCTTCAATAATATTGAAAAAGGAAGAGTATGAGTATTCAACATTTCCGTGTC
GCCCTTATTCCCTTTTTTGCGGCATTTTGCCTTCCTGTTTTTGCTCACCCAGAAACGCTGGTGAAAGTAA
AAGATGCTGAAGATCAGTTGGGTGCACGAGTGGGTTACATCGAACTGGATCTCAACAGCGGTAAGATCCT
TGAGAGTTTTCGCCCCGAAGAACGTTTTCCAATGATGAGCACTTTTAAAGTTCTGCTATGTGGCGCGGTA
TTATCCCGTATTGACGCCGGGCAAGAGCAACTCGGTCGCCGCATACACTATTCTCAGAATGACTTGGTTG
AGTACTCACCAGTCACAGAAAAGCATCTTACGGATGGCATGACAGTAAGAGAATTATGCAGTGCTGCCAT
AACCATGAGTGATAACACTGCGGCCAACTTACTTCTGACAACGATCGGAGGACCGAAGGAGCTAACCGCT
TTTTTGCACAACATGGGGGATCATGTAACTCGCCTTGATCGTTGGGAACCGGAGCTGAATGAAGCCATAC
CAAACGACGAGCGTGACACCACGATGCCTGTAGCAATGGCAACAACGTTGCGCAAACTATTAACTGGCGA
ACTACTTACTCTAGCTTCCCGGCAACAATTAATAGACTGGATGGAGGCGGATAAAGTTGCAGGACCACTT
CTGCGCTCGGCCCTTCCGGCTGGCTGGTTTATTGCTGATAAATCTGGAGCCGGTGAGCGTGGGTCTCGCG
GTATCATTGCAGCACTGGGGCCAGATGGTAAGCCCTCCCGTATCGTAGTTATCTACACGACGGGGAGTCA
GGCAACTATGGATGAACGAAATAGACAGATCGCTGAGATAGGTGCCTCACTGATTAAGCATTGGTAACTG
TCAGACCAAGTTTACTCATATATACTTTAGATTGATTTAAAACTTCATTTTTAATTTAAAAGGATCTAGG
TGAAGATCCTTTTTGATAATCTCATGACCAAAATCCCTTAACGTGAGTTTTCGTTCCACTGAGCGTCAGA
CCCCGTAGAAAAGATCAAAGGATCTTCTTGAGATCCTTTTTTTCTGCGCGTAATCTGCTGCTTGCAAACA
AAAAAACCACCGCTACCAGCGGTGGTTTGTTTGCCGGATCAAGAGCTACCAACTCTTTTTCCGAAGGTAA
CTGGCTTCAGCAGAGCGCAGATACCAAATACTGTTCTTCTAGTGTAGCCGTAGTTAGGCCACCACTTCAA
GAACTCTGTAGCACCGCCTACATACCTCGCTCTGCTAATCCTGTTACCAGTGGCTGCTGCCAGTGGCGAT
AAGTCGTGTCTTACCGGGTTGGACTCAAGACGATAGTTACCGGATAAGGCGCAGCGGTCGGGCTGAACGG
GGGGTTCGTGCACACAGCCCAGCTTGGAGCGAACGACCTACACCGAACTGAGATACCTACAGCGTGAGCT
ATGAGAAAGCGCCACGCTTCCCGAAGGGAGAAAGGCGGACAGGTATCCGGTAAGCGGCAGGGTCGGAACA
GGAGAGCGCACGAGGGAGCTTCCAGGGGGAAACGCCTGGTATCTTTATAGTCCTGTCGGGTTTCGCCACC
TCTGACTTGAGCGTCGATTTTTGTGATGCTCGTCAGGGGGGCGGAGCCTATGGAAAAACGCCAGCAACGC
GGCCTTTTTACGGTTCCTGGCCTTTTGCTGGCCTTTTGCTCACATGTTCTTTCCTGCGTTATCCCCTGAT
TCTGTGGATAACCGTATTACCGCCTTTGAGTGAGCTGATACCGCTCGCCGCAGCCGAACGACCGAGCGCA
GCGAGTCAGTGAGCGAGGAAGCGGAAGAGCGCCTGATGCGGTATTTTCTCCTTACGCATCTGTGCGGTAT
TTCACACCGCATAGACCAGCCGCGTAACCTGGCAAAATCGGTTACGGTTGAGTAATAAATGGATGCCCTG
CGTAAGCGGGTGTGGGCGGACAATAAAGTCTTAAACTGAACAAAATAGATCTAAACTATGACAATAAAGT
CTTAAACTAGACAGAATAGTTGTAAACTGAAATCAGTCCAGTTATGCTGTGAAAAAGCATACTGGACTTT
TGTTATGGCTAAAGCAAACTCTTCATTTTCTGAAGTGCAAATTGCCCGTCGTATTAAAGAGGGGCGTGGC
CAAGGGCATGGTAAAGACTATATTCGCGGCGTTGTGACAATTTACCGAACAACTCCGCGGCCGGGAAGCC
GATCTCGGCTTGAACGAATTGTTAGGTGGCGGTACTTGGGTCGATATCAAAGTGCATCACTTCTTCCCGT
ATGCCCAACTTTGTATAGAGAGCCACTGCGGGATCGTCACCGTAATCTGCTTGCACGTAGATCACATAAG
CACCAAGCGCGTTGGCCTCATGCTTGAGCAGATTGATGAGCGCGGTGGCAATGCCCTGCCTCCGGTGCTC
GCCGGAGACTGCGAGATCATAGATATAGATCTCACTACGCGGCTGCTCAAACTTGGGCAGAACGTAAGCC
GCGAGAGCGCCAACAACCGCTTCTTGGTCGAAGGCAGCAAGCGCGATGAATGTCTTACTACGGAGCAAGT
TCCCGAGGTAATCGGAGTCCGGCTGATGTTGGGAGTAGGTGGCTACGTCTCCGAACTCACGACCGAAAAG
ATCAAGAGCAGCCCGCATGGATTTGACTTGGTCAGGGCCGAGCCTACATGTGCGAATGATGCCCATACTT
GAGCCACCTAACTTTGTTTTAGGGCGACTGCCCTGCTGCGTAACATCGTTGCTGCTCCATAACATCAAAC
ATCGACCCACGGCGTAACGCGCTTGCTGCTTGGATGCCCGAGGCATAGACTGTACAAAAAAACAGTCATA
ACAAGCCATGAAAACCGCCACTGCGCCGTTACCACCGCTGCGTTCGGTCAAGGTTCTGGACCAGTTGCGT
GAGCGCATACGCTACTTGCATTACAGTTTACGAACCGAACAGGCTTATGTCAACTGGGTTCGTGCCTTCA
TCCGTTTCCACGGTGTGCGTCACCCGGCAACCTTGGGCAGCAGCGAAGTCGAGGCATTTCTGTCCTGGCT
GGCGAACGAGCGCAAGGTTTCGGTCTCCACGCATCGTCAGGCATTGGCGGCCTTGCTGTTCTTCTACGGC
AAGGTGCTGTGCACGGATCTGCCCTGGCTTCAGGAGATCGGAAGACCTCGGCCGTCGCGGCGCTTGCCGG
TGGTGCTGACCCCGGATGAAGTGGTTCGCATCCTCGGTTTTCTGGAAGGCGAGCATCGTTTGTTCGCCCA
GGACTCTAGCTATAGTTCTAGTGGTTGGCTACGTATACTCCGGAATATTAATAGATCATGGAGATAATTA
AAATGATAACCATCTCGCAAATAAATAAGTATTTTACTGTTTTCGTAACAGTTTTGTAATAAAAAAACCT
ATAAATATTCCGGATTATTCATACCGTCCCACCATCGGGCGCGGATCTCGGTCCGAAAACCATGCATCAT
CATCATCATCACAGCAGCGGCAGAGAAAACTTGTATTTCCAGGGCAAGTGGCAGCAGCATCAGGGATTGC
TTCCTCCTGGTATGACCATAGATTTGTTTCGAGGCAAGGCAGCTGTCAAAGATGTGGAAGAAGAAAAGTT
TCCTACACAACTGAGCAGGCATA
