>Addgene plasmid #210882 | pFBOH-MHL_SMU1:170-513 | depositor partial sequence | sequence record 411230 | Insert sequence
AAGTGGCAGCAGCATCAGGGATTGCTTCCTCCTGGTATGACCATAGATTTGTTTCGAGGCAAGGCAGCTG
TCAAAGATGTGGAAGAAGAAAAGTTTCCTACACAACTGAGCAGGCATATTAAGTTTGGTCAGAAATCACA
TGTGGAGTGTGCTCGATTTTCTCCAGATGGTCAGTATTTGGTCACTGGGTCTGTTGATGGATTCATTGAA
GTATGGAACTTTACTACTGGAAAAATCAGAAAGGATCTTAAGTACCAGGCCCAAGATAACTTTATGATGA
TGGATGATGCTGTCCTCTGCATGTGTTTCAGCAGAGATACAGAAATGTTAGCAACTGGGGCCCAAGATGG
AAAAATCAAGGTGTGGAAGATTCAGAGTGGACAATGTTTAAGGAGATTTGAGAGGGCACACAGTAAGGGT
GTCACCTGTCTAAGCTTTTCTAAGGATAGCAGTCAGATCCTTAGTGCTTCTTTTGACCAGACAATTAGAA
TTCATGGTTTAAAATCTGGGAAAACCCTGAAGGAATTTCGTGGCCATTCCTCCTTTGTTAACGAAGCAAC
ATTTACACAAGATGGACATTACATTATTAGTGCATCCTCTGATGGCACTGTAAAGATCTGGAATATGAAG
ACCACAGAATGTTCAAATACCTTTAAATCCCTGGGCAGCACCGCAGGGACAGATATTACCGTCAACAGTG
TGATTCTACTTCCTAAAAACCCTGAGCACTTTGTGGTGTGCAACAGATCAAACACGGTGGTCATCATGAA
CATGCAGGGGCAGATTGTCAGAAGCTTCAGTTCTGGTAAAAGAGAAGGTGGGGACTTTGTTTGCTGTGCC
CTCTCTCCCCGTGGTGAATGGATCTACTGTGTAGGGGAGGACTTTGTGCTCTACTGTTTCAGTACAGTCA
CTGGCAAACTGGAGAGAACTTTGACAGTGCACGAGAAGGATGTGATTGGTATTGCACATCACCCTCATCA
GAACCTGATTGCTACCTACAGTGAAGATGGACTCCTAAAGCTCTGGAAACCA
